Addgene plasmid #70636: R777-E352 Hs.TP53-nostop
Purpose: Gateway ORF clone of human TP53 [NM_000546.5] without stop codon (for C-terminal fusions)
Depositing lab: Dominic Esposito. Depositing organization: National Cancer Institute (NCI).
Backbone
  Vector backbone: pDonor-255
  Backbone size w/o insert (bp): 2693
  Vector type: Gateway Entry Clone
Growth in bacteria
  Bacterial resistance: Spectinomycin, 50 μg/mL
  Growth temperature: 37°C
  Growth strain: DH10B
  Copy number: High Copy
Gene/Insert
  Gene/Insert name: TP53
  Species: H. sapiens (human)
  Insert size (bp): 1179
  GenBank ID: NM_000546.5
  Entrez Gene: TP53 (a.k.a. BCC7, BMFS5, LFS1, P53, TRP53)
  Cloning method: Gateway Cloning
  Sequencing primers: 5′ M13F 23-mer (5'-CCCAGTCACGACGTTGTAAAACG); 3′ attLR 23-mer (5'-TAACATCAGAGATTTTGAGACAC)
Terms and licenses: Academic/Nonprofit Terms; Industry Terms: Not Available to Industry
How to cite: R777-E352 Hs.TP53-nostop was a gift from Dominic Esposito (Addgene plasmid # 70636 ; http://n2t.net/addgene:70636 ; RRID:Addgene_70636)
