[The description below was written by a language model from this plasmid's Addgene catalogue record and pLannotate feature annotations shown in this document.]
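Description:
R777-E352 Hs.TP53-nostop is a Gateway entry clone built on the pDonor-255 backbone (about 2.7 kb without insert; 3,872 nt in the full sequence record) that carries the human TP53 open reading frame. It is a bacterial propagation plasmid only. It replicates from a high-copy ColE1/pUC-type origin and is selected with spectinomycin through an aadA (SmR) aminoglycoside adenylyltransferase gene, which lies downstream of a partial class 1 integron Pc promoter and a short remnant of a gentamicin resistance gene. Small lacZα and lacI fragments appear to be backbone leftovers. The rrnB T1 and T2 terminators are positioned upstream of the cloning site, where they would be expected to insulate the insert from read-through transcription.

The payload is the 1,179 bp TP53 coding sequence, corresponding to the reference transcript NM_000546.5 and encoding the p53 tumour suppressor. It has been cloned without its stop codon so that it can be read through into a downstream tag or fusion partner. The ORF is flanked by attL-type Gateway recombination sites. The automated annotation labels the upstream site attL3 and the downstream one a partial attL2, and the catalogue record does not specify the site identities further. No promoter for expressing the insert is annotated, which fits an entry clone: the ORF is meant to be transferred by LR Clonase recombination into destination vectors that supply the promoter, a C-terminal tag or reporter, and host-specific elements. The clone therefore serves as a source of TP53 for building C-terminally fused p53 expression constructs.
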