Features (pLannotate 1.2.2; 11 found; start..end, strand, type, name):
     18..54      -  CDS            lacZα (fragment): LacZα fragment of β-galactosidase; lacZ fragment
     85..180     +  protein_bind   attL3: mutant version of attL; recombination site for the Gateway® LR reaction LR Clonase™
    186..1364    +  CDS            TP53 (sequence withheld): P53_HUMAN - Also known as P53. Experimental evidence at protein level: Swiss-Prot protein existence level 1. Acts as a tumor suppressor in many tumor types; induces growth arrest or apoptosis depending on the physiological circumstances and cell type. Involved in cell cycle regulation as a trans-activator that acts to negatively regulate cell division by controlling a set of genes required for this process. One of the activated genes is an inhibitor of cyclin-dependent kinases. Apoptosis induction seems to be mediated either by stimulation of BAX and FAS antigen expression, or by repression of
   1369..1462    -  protein_bind   attL2 (fragment): mutant version of attL; recombination site for the Gateway® LR reaction LR Clonase™
   1577..1600    +  promoter       Pc promoter (fragment): intI1 (promoter lies within the coding sequence); class 1 integron promoter
   1776..1832    +  CDS            GmR (fragment): gentamycin acetyltransferase; aacC1; confers resistance to gentamycin
   1839..2630    +  CDS            SmR: aminoglycoside adenylyltransferase (Murphy, 1985); aadA; confers resistance to spectinomycin and streptomycin
   2723..3311    +  rep_origin     ori: high-copy-number ColE1/pMB1/pBR322/pUC origin of replication
   3494..3586    +  CDS            lacI (fragment): lac repressor; lacI; The lac repressor binds to the lac operator to inhibit transcription in E. coli. This inhibition can be relieved by adding lactose or isopropyl-β-D-thiogalactopyranoside (IPTG).
   3641..3668    -  terminator     rrnB T2 terminator: transcription terminator T2 from the E. coli rrnB gene
   3800..3843    +  terminator     rrnB T1 terminator: Escherichia coli rrnB; transcription terminator T1 from the E. coli rrnB gene
>Addgene plasmid #70636 | R777-E352 Hs.TP53-nostop | depositor full sequence | sequence record 126085 | Full Sequence
TTAACGCTAGCATGGATGTTTTCCCAGTCACGACGTTGTAAAACGACGGCCAGTCTTAAAATTCGAGCTC
GGTCCGAGGATCCGAAATAATGATTTTATTTTGACTGATAGTGACCTGTTCGTTGCAACAAATTGATAAG
CAATGCTTTTTTATAATGCCAACTTTGTACAAAAAAGTTGGCACC
[1179 nt withheld, positions 186-1364]
TCAACTTTCTTGTACAAAGTTGGCATTATAGGAAAGCATTGCTTATCAATTTGTTGCAACGAACAGGTCA
CTATCAGTCAAAATAAAATCATTATTTGCATGCAAGCTTAGATCCTCTAGACCAGCCAGGACAGAAATGC
CTCGACTTCGCTGCTACCCAAGGTTGCCGGGTGACGCACACCGTGGAAACGGATGAAGGCACGAACCCAG
TGGACATAAGCCTGTTCGGTTCGTAAGCTGTAATGCAAGTAGCGTATGCGCTCACGCAACTGGTCCAGAA
CCTTGACCGAACGCAGCGGTGGTAACGGCGCAGTGGCGGTTTTCATGGCTTGTTATGACTGTTTTTTTGG
GGTACAGTCTATGCCTCGGGCATCCAAGCAGCAAGCGCGTTACGCCGTGGGTCGATGTTTGATGTTATGG
AGCAGCAACGATGTTACGCAGCAGGGCAGTCGCCCTAAAACAAAGTTAAACATTATGAGGGAAGCGGTGA
TCGCCGAAGTATCGACTCAACTATCAGAGGTAGTTGGCGTCATCGAGCGCCATCTCGAACCGACGTTGCT
GGCCGTACATTTGTACGGCTCCGCAGTGGATGGCGGCCTGAAGCCACACAGTGATATTGATTTGCTGGTT
ACGGTGACCGTAAGGCTTGATGAAACAACGCGGCGAGCTTTGATCAACGACCTTTTGGAAACTTCGGCTT
CCCCTGGAGAGAGCGAGATTCTCCGCGCTGTAGAAGTCACCATTGTTGTGCACGACGACATCATTCCGTG
GCGTTATCCAGCTAAGCGCGAACTGCAATTTGGAGAATGGCAGCGCAATGACATTCTTGCAGGTATCTTC
GAGCCAGCCACGATCGACATTGATCTGGCTATCTTGCTGACAAAAGCAAGAGAACATAGCGTTGCCTTGG
TAGGTCCAGCGGCGGAGGAACTCTTTGATCCGGTTCCTGAACAGGATCTATTTGAGGCGCTAAATGAAAC
CTTAACGCTATGGAACTCGCCGCCCGACTGGGCTGGCGATGAGCGAAATGTAGTGCTTACGTTGTCCCGC
ATTTGGTACAGCGCAGTAACCGGCAAAATCGCGCCGAAGGATGTCGCTGCCGACTGGGCAATGGAGCGCC
TGCCGGCCCAGTATCAGCCCGTCATACTTGAAGCTAGACAGGCTTATCTTGGACAAGAAGAAGATCGCTT
GGCCTCGCGCGCAGATCAGTTGGAAGAATTTGTCCACTACGTGAAAGGCGAGATCACCAAGGTAGTCGGC
AAATAACCCTCGAGCCACCCATGACCAAAATCCCTTAACGTGAGTTACGCGTCGTTCCACTGAGCGTCAG
ACCCCGTAGAAAAGATCAAAGGATCTTCTTGAGATCCTTTTTTTCTGCGCGTAATCTGCTGCTTGCAAAC
AAAAAAACCACCGCTACCAGCGGTGGTTTGTTTGCCGGATCAAGAGCTACCAACTCTTTTTCCGAAGGTA
ACTGGCTTCAGCAGAGCGCAGATACCAAATACTGTCCTTCTAGTGTAGCCGTAGTTAGGCCACCACTTCA
AGAACTCTGTAGCACCGCCTACATACCTCGCTCTGCTAATCCTGTTACCAGTGGCTGCTGCCAGTGGCGA
TAAGTCGTGTCTTACCGGGTTGGACTCAAGACGATAGTTACCGGATAAGGCGCAGCGGTCGGGCTGAACG
GGGGGTTCGTGCACACAGCCCAGCTTGGAGCGAACGACCTACACCGAACTGAGATACCTACAGCGTGAGC
ATTGAGAAAGCGCCACGCTTCCCGAAGGGAGAAAGGCGGACAGGTATCCGGTAAGCGGCAGGGTCGGAAC
AGGAGAGCGCACGAGGGAGCTTCCAGGGGGAAACGCCTGGTATCTTTATAGTCCTGTCGGGTTTCGCCAC
CTCTGACTTGAGCGTCGATTTTTGTGATGCTCGTCAGGGGGGCGGAGCCTATGGAAAAACGCCAGCAACG
CGGCCTTTTTACGGTTCCTGGCCTTTTGCTGGCCTTTTGCTCACATGTTCTTTCCTGCGTTATCCCCTGA
TTCTGTGGATAACCGTATTACCGCCTTTGAGTGAGCTGATACCGCTCGCCGCAGCCGAACGACCGAGCGC
AGCGAGTCAGTGAGCGAGGAAGCGGAAGAGCGCCCAATACGCAAACCGCCTCTCCCCGCGCGTTGGCCGA
TTCATTAATGCAGCTGGCACGACAGGTTTCCCGACTGGAAAGCGGGCAGTGAGCGCAACGCAATTAATAC
GCGTACCGCTAGCCAGGAAGAGTTTGTAGAAACGCAAAAAGGCCATCCGTCAGGATGGCCTTCTGCTTAG
TTTGATGCCTGGCAGTTTATGGCGGGCGTCCTGCCCGCCACCCTCCGGGCCGTTGCTTCACAACGTTCAA
ATCCGCTCCCGGCGGATTTGTCCTACTCAGGAGAGCGTTCACCGACAAACAACAGATAAAACGAAAGGCC
CAGTCTTCCGACTGAGCCTTTCGTTTTATTTGATGCCTGGCAGTTCCCTACTCTCGCG
