>Addgene plasmid #70636 | R777-E352 Hs.TP53-nostop | addgene partial sequence | sequence record 132099 | pCR8_R1 5'-cgaaccgaacaggcttatgt-3'
GGTGTGCGTCACCCGGCAACCTTGGGTAGCAGCGAAGTCGAGGCATTTCTGTCCTGGCTGGTCTAGAGGA
TCTAAGCTTGCATGCAAATAATGATTTTATTTTGACTGATAGTGACCTGTTCGTTGCAACAAATTGATAA
GCAATGCTTTCCTATAATGCCAACTTTGTACAAGAAAGTTGA
[917 nt withheld, positions 183-1099]
